>Addgene plasmid #206252 | MultiMate-Rainbow | addgene full sequence | sequence record 406651 | Addgene NGS Result
ATAACTTCGTATAGCATACATTATACGAAGTTATCTGTAACTATAACGGTCCTAAGGTAGCGAGTTTAAA
CATCAACAAGTTTGTACAAAAAAGCAGGCTGTTTAAACGATATCCCCATATATGGAGTTCCGCGTTACAT
AACTTACGGTAAATGGCCCGCCTGGCTGACCGCCCAACGACCCCCGCCCATTGACGTCAATAATGACGTA
TGTTCCCATAGTAACGCCAATAGGGACTTTCCATTGACGTCAATGGGTGGAGTATTTACGGTAAACTGCC
CACTTGGCAGTACATCAAGTGTATCATATGCCAAGTACGCCCCCTATTGACGTCAATGACGGTAAATGGC
CCGCCTGGCATTATGCCCAGTACATGACCTTATGGGACTTTCCTACTTGGCAGTACATCTACGTATTAGT
CATCGCTATTACCATGGTGATGCGGTTTTGGCAGTACATCAATGGGCGTGGATAGCGGTTTGACTCACGG
GGATTTCCAAGTCTCCACCCCATTGACGTCAATGGGAGTTTGTTTTGGCACCAAAATCAACGGGACTTTC
CAAAATGTCGTAACAACTCCGCCCCATTGACGCAAATGGGCGGTAGGCGTGTACGGTGGGAGGTCTATAT
AAGCAGAGCTGGTTTAGTGAACCGTCAGATCCGCTAGCGCTACCGGTCGCCACCATGGTGAGCAAGGGCG
AGGAGCTGTTCACCGGGGTGGTGCCCATCCTGGTCGAGCTGGACGGCGACGTAAACGGCCACAAGTTCAG
CGTGTCCGGCGAGGGCGAGGGCGATGCCACCTACGGCAAGCTGACCCTGAAGTTCATCTGCACCACCGGC
AAGCTGCCCGTGCCCTGGCCCACCCTCGTGACCACCTTCGGCTACGGCCTGCAGTGCTTCGCCCGCTACC
CCGACCACATGAAGCAGCACGACTTCTTCAAGTCCGCCATGCCCGAAGGCTACGTCCAGGAGCGCACCAT
CTTCTTCAAGGACGACGGCAACTACAAGACCCGCGCCGAGGTGAAGTTCGAGGGCGACACCCTGGTGAAC
CGCATCGAGCTGAAGGGCATCGACTTCAAGGAGGACGGCAACATCCTGGGGCACAAGCTGGAGTACAACT
ACAACAGCCACAACGTCTATATCATGGCCGACAAGCAGAAGAACGGCATCAAGGTGAACTTCAAGATCCG
CCACAACATCGAGGACGGCAGCGTGCAGCTCGCCGACCACTACCAGCAGAACACCCCCATCGGCGACGGC
CCCGTGCTGCTGCCCGACAACCACTACCTGAGCTACCAGTCCGCCCTGAGCAAAGACCCCAACGAGAAGC
GCGATCACATGGTCCTGCTGGAGTTCGTGACCGCCGCCGGGATCACTCTCGGCATGGACGAGCTGTACAA
GTCCGGACTCAGATCTCGAGTGCGTGAGTGCATCTCCATCCACGTTGGCCAGGCTGGTGTCCAGATTGGC
AATGCCTGCTGGGAGCTCTACTGCCTGGAACACGGCATCCAGCCCGATGGCCAGATGCCAAGTGACAAGA
CCATTGGGGGAGGAGATGACTCCTTCAACACCTTCTTCAGTGAGACGGGCGCTGGCAAGCACGTGCCCCG
GGCTGTGTTTGTAGACTTGGAACCCACAGTCATTGATGAAGTTCGCACTGGCACCTACCGCCAGCTCTTC
CACCCTGAGCAGCTCATCACAGGCAAGGAAGATGCTGCCAATAACTATGCCCGAGGGCACTACACCATTG
GCAAGGAGATCATTGACCTTGTGTTGGACCGAATTCGCAAGCTGGCTGACCAGTGCACCGGTCTTCAGGG
CTTCTTGGTTTTCCACAGCTTTGGTGGGGGAACTGGTTCTGGGTTCACCTCCCTGCTCATGGAACGTCTC
TCAGTTGATTATGGCAAGAAGTCCAAGCTGGAGTTCTCCATTTACCCAGCACCCCAGGTTTCCACAGCTG
TAGTTGAGCCCTACAACTCCATCCTCACCACCCACACCACCCTGGAGCACTCTGATTGTGCCTTCATGGT
AGACAATGAGGCCATCTATGACATCTGTCGTAGAAACCTCGATATCGAGCGCCCAACCTACACTAACCTT
AACCGCCTTATTAGCCAGATTGTGTCCTCCATCACTGCTTCCCTGAGATTTGATGGAGCCCTGAATGTTG
ACCTGACAGAATTCCAGACCAACCTGGTGCCCTACCCCCGCATCCACTTCCCTCTGGCCACATATGCCCC
TGTCATCTCTGCTGAGAAAGCCTACCATGAACAGCTTTCTGTAGCAGAGATCACCAATGCTTGCTTTGAG
CCAGCCAACCAGATGGTGAAATGTGACCCTCGCCATGGTAAATACATGGCTTGCTGCCTGTTGTACCGTG
GTGACGTGGTTCCCAAAGATGTCAATGCTGCCATTGCCACCATCAAAACCAAGCGCAGCATCCAGTTTGT
GGATTGGTGCCCCACTGGCTTCAAGGTTGGCATCAACTACCAGCCTCCCACTGTGGTGCCTGGTGGAGAC
CTGGCCAAGGTACAGAGAGCTGTGTGCATGCTGAGCAACACCACAGCCATTGCTGAGGCCTGGGCTCGCC
TGGACCACAAGTTTGACCTGATGTATGCCAAGCGTGCCTTTGTTCACTGGTACGTGGGTGAGGGGATGGA
GGAAGGCGAGTTTTCAGAGGCCCGTGAAGATATGGCTGCCCTTGAGAAGGATTATGAGGAGGTTGGTGTG
GATTCTGTTGAAGGAGAGGGTGAGGAAGAAGGAGAGGAATACTAAGGATCCACCGGATCTAGATAACTGA
TCATAATCAGCCATACCACATTTGTAGAGGTTTTACTTGCTTTAAAAAACCTCCCACACCTCCCCCTGAA
CCTGAAACATAAAATGAATGCAATTGTTGTTGTTAACTTGTTTATTGCAGCTTATAATGGTTACAAATAA
AGCAATAGCATCACAAATTTCACAAATAAAGCATTTTTTTCACTGCATTCTAGTTGTGGTTTGTCCAAAC
TCATCAATGTATCTTAGATATCCCTAGGCCCGGGCAACTTTGTATAATAAAGTTGGTTTAAACGATATCT
TCATAGCCCATATATGGAGTTCCGCGTTACATAACTTACGGTAAATGGCCCGCCTGGCTGACCGCCCAAC
GACCCCCGCCCATTGACGTCAATAATGACGTATGTTCCCATAGTAACGCCAATAGGGACTTTCCATTGAC
GTCAATGGGTGGAGTATTTACGGTAAACTGCCCACTTGGCAGTACATCAAGTGTATCATATGCCAAGTAC
GCCCCCTATTGACGTCAATGACGGTAAATGGCCCGCCTGGCATTATGCCCAGTACATGACCTTATGGGAC
TTTCCTACTTGGCAGTACATCTACGTATTAGTCATCGCTATTACCATGGTGATGCGGTTTTGGCAGTACA
TCAATGGGCGTGGATAGCGGTTTGACTCACGGGGATTTCCAAGTCTCCACCCCATTGACGTCAATGGGAG
TTTGTTTTGGCACCAAAATCAACGGGACTTTCCAAAATGTCGTAACAACTCCGCCCCATTGACGCAAATG
GGCGGTAGGCGTGTACGGTGGGAGGTCTATATAAGCAGAGCTCTCTGGCTAACTAGAGAACCCACTGCTT
ACTGGCTTATCGAAATTAATACGACTCACTATAGGGAGACCCAAGCTGGCTAGCGTTTAAACTTAAGCTT
GGTACCGAGCTCAAAGGAGATATACCATGGTGAGCAAGGGCGAGGAGACCACAATGGGCGTAATCAAGCC
CGACATGAAGATCAAGCTGAAGATGGAGGGCAACGTGAATGGCCACGCCTTCGTGATCGAGGGCGAGGGC
GAGGGCAAGCCCTACGACGGCACCAACACCATCAACCTGGAGGTGAAGGAGGGAGCCCCCCTGCCCTTCT
CCTACGACATTCTGACCACCGCGTTCGCCTACGGCAACAGGGCCTTCACCAAGTACCCCGACGACATCCC
CAACTACTTCAAGCAGTCCTTCCCCGAGGGCTACTCTTGGGAGCGCACCATGACCTTCGAGGACAAGGGC
ATCGTGAAGGTGAAGTCCGACATCTCCATGGAGGAGGACTCCTTCATCTACGAGATACACCTCAAGGGCG
AGAACTTCCCCCCCAACGGCCCCGTGATGCAGAAGAAGACCACCGGCTGGGACGCCTCCACCGAGAGGAT
GTACGTGCGCGACGGCGTGCTGAAGGGCGACGTCAAGCACAAGCTGCTGCTGGAGGGCGGCGGCCACCAC
CGCGTTGACTTCAAGACCATCTACAGGGCCAAGAAGGCGGTGAAGCTGCCCGACTATCACTTTGTGGACC
ACCGCATCGAGATCCTGAACCACGACAAGGACTACAACAAGGTGACCGTTTACGAGAGCGCCGTGGCCCG
CAACTCCACCGACGGCATGGACGAGCTGTACAAGGGATCAGGATCAGGATCAATGGATGATGATATCGCC
GCGCTCGTCGTCGACAACGGCTCCGGCATGTGCAAGGCCGGCTTCGCGGGCGACGATGCCCCCCGGGCCG
TCTTCCCCTCCATCGTGGGGCGCCCCAGGCACCAGGGCGTGATGGTGGGCATGGGTCAGAAGGATTCCTA
TGTGGGCGACGAGGCCCAGAGCAAGAGAGGCATCCTCACCCTGAAGTACCCCATCGAGCACGGCATCGTC
ACCAACTGGGACGACATGGAGAAAATCTGGCACCACACCTTCTACAATGAGCTGCGTGTGGCTCCCGAGG
AGCACCCCGTGCTGCTGACCGAGGCCCCCCTGAACCCCAAGGCCAACCGCGAGAAGATGACCCAGATCAT
GTTTGAGACCTTCAACACCCCAGCCATGTACGTTGCTATCCAGGCTGTGCTATCCCTGTACGCCTCTGGC
CGTACCACTGGCATCGTGATGGACTCCGGTGACGGGGTCACCCACACTGTGCCCATCTACGAGGGGTATG
CCCTCCCCCATGCCATCCTGCGTCTGGACCTGGCTGGCCGGGACCTGACTGACTACCTCATGAAGATCCT
CACCGAGCGCGGCTACAGCTTCACCACCACGGCCGAGCGGGAAATCGTGCGTGACATTAAGGAGAAGCTG
TGCTACGTCGCCCTGGACTTCGAGCAAGAGATGGCCACGGCTGCTTCCAGCTCCTCCCTGGAGAAGAGCT
ACGAGCTGCCTGACGGCCAGGTCATCACCATTGGCAATGAGCGGTTCCGCTGCCCTGAGGCACTCTTCCA
GCCTTCCTTCCTGGGCATGGAGTCCTGTGGCATCCACGAAACTACCTTCAACTCCATCATGAAGTGTGAC
GTGGACATCCGCAAAGACCTGTACGCCAACACAGTGCTGTCTGGCGGCACCACCATGTACCCTGGCATTG
CCGACAGGATGCAGAAGGAGATCACTGCCCTGGCACCCAGCACAATGAAGATCAAGATCATTGCTCCTCC
TGAGCGCAAGTACTCCGTGTGGATCGGCGGCTCCATCCTGGCCTCGCTGTCCACCTTCCAGCAGATGTGG
ATCAGCAAGCAGGAGTATGACGAGTCCGGCCCCTCCATCGTCCACCGCAAATGCTTCTGACCGCTCGAGT
CTAGAGGGCCCGTTTAAACCCGCTGATCAGCCTCGACTGTGCCTTCTAGTTGCCAGCCATCTGTTGTTTG
CCCCTCCCCCGTGCCTTCCTTGACCCTGGAAGGTGCCACTCCCACTGTCCTTTCCTAATAAAATGAGGAA
ATTGCATCGCATTGTCTGAGTAGGTGTCATTCTATTCTGGGGGGTGGGGTGGGGCAGGACAGCAAGGGGG
AGGATTGGGAAGACAATAGCAGGCATGCTGGGGATGCGGTGGGCTCTATGGGATATCCCTAGGCCCGGGC
CAACTTTGTATAGAAAAGTTGGTTTAAACGATATCTCATAGCCCATATATGGAGTTCCGCGTTACATAAC
TTACGGTAAATGGCCCGCCTGGCTGACCGCCCAACGACCCCCGCCCATTGACGTCAATAATGACGTATGT
TCCCATAGTAACGCCAATAGGGACTTTCCATTGACGTCAATGGGTGGAGTATTTACGGTAAACTGCCCAC
TTGGCAGTACATCAAGTGTATCATATGCCAAGTACGCCCCCTATTGACGTCAATGACGGTAAATGGCCCG
CCTGGCATTATGCCCAGTACATGACCTTATGGGACTTTCCTACTTGGCAGTACATCTACGTATTAGTCAT
CGCTATTACCATGGTGATGCGGTTTTGGCAGTACATCAATGGGCGTGGATAGCGGTTTGACTCACGGGGA
TTTCCAAGTCTCCACCCCATTGACGTCAATGGGAGTTTGTTTTGGCACCAAAATCAACGGGACTTTCCAA
AATGTCGTAACAACTCCGCCCCATTGACGCAAATGGGCGGTAGGCGTGTACGGTGGGAGGTCTATATAAG
CAGAGCTGGTTTAGTGAACCGTCAGATCCGCTAGCATGTCCGTCCTGACGCCGCTGCTGCTGCGGGGCTT
GACAGGCTCGGCCCGGCGGCTCCCAGTGCCGCGCGCCAAGATCCATTCGTTGGGGGTGAGCAAGGGCGAG
GAGGATAACATGGCCATCATCAAGGAGTTCATGCGCTTCAAGGTGCACATGGAGGGCTCCGTGAACGGCC
ACGAGTTCGAGATCGAGGGCGAGGGCGAGGGCCGCCCCTACGAGGGCACCCAGACCGCCAAGCTGAAGGT
GACCAAGGGTGGCCCCCTGCCCTTCGCCTGGGACATCCTGTCCCCTCAGTTCATGTACGGCTCCAAGGCC
TACGTGAAGCACCCCGCCGACATCCCCGACTACTTGAAGCTGTCCTTCCCCGAGGGCTTCAAGTGGGAGC
GCGTGATGAACTTCGAGGACGGCGGCGTGGTGACCGTGACCCAGGACTCCTCCCTGCAGGACGGCGAGTT
CATCTACAAGGTGAAGCTGCGCGGCACCAACTTCCCCTCCGACGGCCCCGTAATGCAGAAGAAGACCATG
GGCTGGGAGGCCTCCTCCGAGCGGATGTACCCCGAGGACGGCGCCCTGAAGGGCGAGATCAAGCAGAGGC
TGAAGCTGAAGGACGGCGGCCACTACGACGCTGAGGTCAAGACCACCTACAAGGCCAAGAAGCCCGTGCA
GCTGCCCGGCGCCTACAACGTCAACATCAAGTTGGACATCACCTCCCACAACGAGGACTACACCATCGTG
GAACAGTACGAACGCGCCGAGGGCCGCCACTCCACCGGCGGCATGGACGAGCTGTACAAGTAAGCGACTC
TAGATCATAATCAGCCATACCACATTTGTAGAGGTTTTACTTGCTTTAAAAAACCTCCCACACCTCCCCC
TGAACCTGAAACATAAAATGAATGCAATTGTTGTTGTTAACTTGTTTATTGCAGCTTATAATGGTTACAA
ATAAAGCAATAGCATCACAAATTTCACAAATAAAGCATTTTTTTCACTGCATTCTAGTTGTGGTTTGTCC
AAACTCATCAATGTATCTTAGATATCCCTAGGCCCGGGCAACTTTGTATACAAAAGTTGGTTTAAACGAT
GACATTGATTATTGACTAGTTATTAATAGTAATCAATTACGGGGTCATTAGTTCATAGCCCATATATGGA
GTTCCGCGTTACATAACTTACGGTAAATGGCCCGCCTGGCTGACCGCCCAACGACCCCCGCCCATTGACG
TCAATAATGACGTATGTTCCCATAGTAACGCCAATAGGGACTTTCCATTGACGTCAATGGGTGGAGTATT
TACGGTAAACTGCCCACTTGGCAGTACATCAAGTGTATCATATGCCAAGTACGCCCCCTATTGACGTCAA
TGACGGTAAATGGCCCGCCTGGCATTATGCCCAGTACATGACCTTATGGGACTTTCCTACTTGGCAGTAC
ATCTACGTATTAGTCATCGCTATTACCATGGTGATGCGGTTTTGGCAGTACATCAATGGGCGTGGATAGC
GGTTTGACTCACGGGGATTTCCAAGTCTCCACCCCATTGACGTCAATGGGAGTTTGTTTTGGCACCAAAA
TCAACGGGACTTTCCAAAATGTCGTAACAACTCCGCCCCATTGACGCAAATGGGCGGTAGGCGTGTACGG
TGGGAGGTCTATATAAGCAGAGCTGAAGTGCCATTCCGCCTGACCTATGCTGCTATCCGTGCCGTTGCTG
CTCGGCCTCCTCGGCCTGGCCGTCGCCGGACCGGTCGCCACCATGGTGAGCAAGGGCGAGGAGCTGATCA
AGGAGAACATGAGAAGCAAGCTGTACCTGGAAGGCAGCGTGAACGGCCACCAGTTCAAGTGCACCCACGA
AGGGGAGGGCAAGCCCTACGAGGGCAAGCAGACCAACAGGATCAAGGTGGTGGAGGGAGGCCCCCTGCCG
TTCGCATTCGACATCCTGGCCACCCACTTTATGTACGGGAGCAAGGTGTTCATCAAGTACCCCGCCGACC
TCCCCGATTATTTTAAGCAGTCCTTCCCTGAGGGCTTCACATGGGAGAGAGTCATGGTGTTCGAAGACGG
GGGCGTGCTGACCGCCACCCAGGACACCAGCCTCCAGGACGGCGAGCTCATCTACAACGTCAAGGTCAGA
GGGGTGAACTTCCCAGCCAACGGCCCCGTGATGCAGAAGAAAACACTGGGCTGGGAGCCCAGCACCGAGA
CCATGTACCCCGCTGACGGCGGCCTGGAAGGCAGATGCGACAAGGCCCTGAAGCTCGTGGGCGGGGGCCA
CCTGCACGTCAACTTCAAGACCACATACAAGTCCAAGAAACCCGTGAAGATGCCCGGCGTCCACTACGTG
GACCGCAGACTGGAAAGAATCAAGGAGGCCGACAACGAGACCTACGTCGAGCAGTACGAGCACGCTGTGG
CCAGATACTCCAACCTGGGCGGAGGCATGGACGAGCTGTACAAGGGTGGAGGAGGTAGATCTGGAAAGGA
CGAGCTGTAAAGGCTAGGTGGAGGCTCAGTGTGAATGCAATTGTTGTTGTTAACTTGTTTATTGCAGCTT
ATAATGGTTACAAATAAAGCAATAGCATCACAAATTTCACAAATAAAGCATTTTTTTCACTGCATTCTAG
TTGTGGTTTGTCCAAACTCATCAATGTATCTTATCATGTCTGGATCTGATCACTGCTTGAGCCTAGAAGA
TCCGGCTGCTAACAAAGCCCGAAAGGAAGCTGAGTTGGCTGCTGCCACCGCTGAGCAATAACTATCATAA
CCCCTAGGGTATACCCATCTAATTGGAATCAACCTCTGGATTACAAAATTTGTGAAAGATTGACTGGTAT
TCTTAACTATGTTGCTCCTTTTACGCTATGTGGATACGCTGCTTTAATGCCTTTGTATCATGCTATTGCT
TCCCGTATGGCTTTCATTTTCTCCTCCTTGTATAAATCCTGGTTGCTGTCTCTTTATGAGGAGTTGTGGC
CCGTTGTCAGGCAACGTGGCGTGGTGTGCACTGTGTTTGCTGACGCAACCCCCACTGGTTGGGGCATTGC
CACCACCTGTCAGCTCCTTTCCGGGACTTTCGCTTTCCCCCTCCCTATTGCCACGGCGGAACTCATCGCC
GCCTGCCTTGCCCGCTGCTGGACAGGGGCTCGGCTGTTGGGCACTGACAATTCCGTGGTGTTGTCGGGGA
AGCTGACGTCCTTTCCATGGCTGCTCGCCTGTGTTGCCACCTGGATTCTGCGCGGGACGTCCTTCTGCTA
CGTCCCTTCGGCCCTCAATCCAGCGGACCTTCCTTCCCGCGGCCTGCTGCCGGCTCTGCGGCCTCTTCCG
CGTCTTCGCCTTCGCCCTCAGACGAGTCGGATCTCCCTTTGGGCCGCCTCCCCGCATCCCTAGGCCCGGG
AGACAGCTTTCTTGTACAAAGTGGTTGATAAGCTTAAACACTAGTATCGATCGCGATGTACGGGCCAGAT
ATAGACATTGATTATTGACTAGTTATTAATAGTAATCAATTACGGGGTCATTAGTTCATAGCCCATATAT
GGAGTTCCGCGTTACATAACTTACGGTAAATGGCCCGCCTGGCTGACCGCCCAACGACCCCCGCCCATTG
ACGTCAATAATGACGTATGTTCCCATAGTAACGCCAATAGGGACTTTCCATTGACGTCAATGGGTGGAGT
ATTTACGGTAAACTGCCCACTTGGCAGTACATCAAGTGTATCATATGCCAAGTACGCCCCCTATTGACGT
CAATGACGGTAAATGGCCCGCCTGGCATTATGCCCAGTACATGACCTTATGGGACTTTCCTACTTGGCAG
TACATCTACGTATTAGTCATCGCTATTACCATGGTGATGCGGTTTTGGCAGTACATCAATGGGCGTGGAT
AGCGGTTTGACTCACGGGGATTTCCAAGTCTCCACCCCATTGACGTCAATGGGAGTTTGTTTTGGCACCA
AAATCAACGGGACTTTCCAAAATGTCGTAACAACTCCGCCCCATTGACGCAAATGGGCGGTAGGCGTGTA
CGGTGGGAGGTCTATATAAGCAGAGCTCTCTGGCTAACTAGAGAACCCACTGCTTACTGGCTTATGTACC
GCGGGCCCGCCGCCATGCCAGAGCCAGCGAAGTCTGCTCCCGCCCCGAAAAAGGGCTCCAAGAAGGCGGT
GACTAAGGCGCAGAAGAAAGGCGGCAAGAAGCGCAAGCGCAGCCGCAAGGAGAGCTATTCCATCTATGTG
TACAAGGTTCTGAAGCAGGTCCACCCTGACACCGGCATTTCGTCCAAGGCCATGGGCATCATGAATTCGT
TTGTGAACGACATTTTCGAGCGCATCGCAGGTGAGGCTTCCCGCCTGGCGCATTACAACAAGCGCTCGAC
CATCACCTCCAGGGAGATCCAGACGGCCGTGCGCCTGCTGCTGCCTGGGGAGTTGGCCAAGCACGCCGTG
TCCGAGGGTACTAAGGCCATCACCAAGTACACCAGCGCTAAGGATCCACCGGTCGCCACCATGGCCGAAG
GGAGCGTGGCAAGACAGCCCGATCTGCTGACATGCGACGACGAACCAATCCACATTCCAGGAGCTATCCA
GCCTCATGGACTGCTGCTGGCTCTGGCCGCTGACATGACTATCGTGGCAGGCTCTGATAACCTGCCAGAG
CTGACCGGGCTGGCTATCGGAGCACTGATTGGCCGGTCCGCAGCCGACGTGTTCGATTCTGAGACTCACA
ATAGACTGACCATCGCCCTGGCTGAACCTGGGGCTGCAGTGGGAGCCCCAATTACCGTCGGCTTCACAAT
GCGAAAGGACGCTGGCTTTATCGGGTCCTGGCACCGCCATGATCAGCTGATTTTTCTGGAGCTGGAACCA
CCTCAGAGAGACGTGGCAGAGCCACAGGCTTTCTTTCGGAGAACAAACAGCGCCATCAGGCGCCTGCAGG
CCGCTGAGACTCTGGAATCCGCTTGCGCAGCCGCTGCACAGGAAGTGAGGAAGATCACCGGGTTCGATCG
CGTCATGATCTACAGATTCGCCTCAGACTTTAGCGGAGAAGTGATCGCAGAAGATCGCTGTGCCGAGGTC
GAAAGTAAACTGGGCCTGCATTACCCAGCCTCAACCGTGCCTGCACAGGCACGACGGCTGTATACAATCA
ACCCCGTGCGGATCATTCCCGACATTAATTACAGACCAGTGCCCGTCACACCTGACCTGAACCCAGTGAC
TGGGAGGCCCATCGATCTGAGCTTCGCCATTCTGCGCAGCGTGTCCCCTGTCCACCTGGAGTTTATGAGG
AATATCGGAATGCATGGCACCATGTCTATCAGTATTCTGAGAGGCGAAAGGCTGTGGGGGCTGATCGTGT
GCCACCATCGGACACCTTACTATGTGGACCTGGACGGCAGGCAGGCTTGTGAACTGGTGGCTCAGGTGCT
GGCTTGGCAGATTGGCGTGATGAAGGAGGAATAATAAGGGGAGACCCAAGCTGGCTAGTGGATCCCGGTC
CGAAGCGCGCGGAATTCAAAGGCCTACGTCGACGAGCTCACTTGTCGCGGCCGCTTTCGAATCTAGAGCC
TGCAGTCTCGACAAGCTTGTCGAGAAGTACTAGAGGATCATAATCAGCCATACCACATTTGTAGAGGTTT
TACTTGCTTTAAAAAACCTCCCACACCTCCCCCTGAACCTGAAACATAAAATGAATGCAATTGTTGTTGT
TAACTTGTTTATTGCAGCTTATAATGGTTACAAATAAAGCAATAGCATCACAAATTTCACAAATAAAGCA
TTTTTTTCACTGCATTCTAGTTGTGGTTTGTCCAAACTCATCAATGTATCTTATCATGTCTGGATCTGAT
CACTGCTTGAGCCTAGAAGATCCGGCTGCTAACAAAGCCCGAAAGGAAGCTGAGTTGGCTGCTGCCACCG
CTGAGCAATAACTATCATAACCCCTAGGGTATACCCATCTAATTGGAACCAGATAAGTGAAATCTAGTTC
CAAACTATTTTGTCATTTTTAATTTTCGTATTAGCTTACGACGCTACACCCAGTTCCCATCTATTTTGTC
ACTCTTCCCTAAATAATCCTTAAAAACTCCATTTCCACCCCTCCCAGTTCCCAACTATTTTGTCCGCCCA
CAACCGGTTGACTTGGGTCAACTGTCAGACCAAGTTTACTCATATATACTTTAGATTGATTTAAAACTTC
ATTTTTAATTTAAAAGGATCTAGGTGAAGATCCTTTTTGATAATCTCATGACCAAAATCCCTTAACGTGA
GTTTTCGTTCCACTGAGCGTCAGACCCCGTAGAAAAGATCAAAGGATCTTCTTGAGATCCTTTTTTTCTG
CGCGTAATCTGCTGCTTGCAAACAAAAAAACCACCGCTACCAGCGGTGGTTTGTTTGCCGGATCAAGAGC
TACCAACTCTTTTTCCGAAGGTAACTGGCTTCAGCAGAGCGCAGATACCAAATACTGTTCTTCTAGTGTA
GCCGTAGTTAGGCCACCACTTCAAGAACTCTGTAGCACCGCCTACATACCTCGCTCTGCTAATCCTGTTA
CCAGTGGCTGCTGCCAGTGGCGATAAGTCGTGTCTTACCGGGTTGGACTCAAGACGATAGTTACCGGATA
AGGCGCAGCGGTCGGGCTGAACGGGGGGTTCGTGCACACAGCCCAGCTTGGAGCGAACGACCTACACCGA
ACTGAGATACCTACAGCGTGAGCTATGAGAAAGCGCCACGCTTCCCGAAGGGAGAAAGGCGGACAGGTAT
CCGGTAAGCGGCAGGGTCGGAACAGGAGAGCGCACGAGGGAGCTTCCAGGGGGAAACGCCTGGTATCTTT
ATAGTCCTGTCGGGTTTCGCCACCTCTGACTTGAGCGTCGATTTTTGTGATGCTCGTCAGGGGGGCGGAG
CCTATGGAAAAACGCCAGCAACGCGGCCTTTTTACGGTTCCTGGCCTTTTGCTGGCCTTTTGCTCACATG
TTCTTTCCTGCGTTATCCCCTGATTGACTTGGGTCGCTCTTCCTGTGGATGCGCAGATGCCCTGCGTAAG
CGGGTGTGGGCGGACAATAAAGTCTTAAACTGAACAAAATAGATCTAAACTATGACAATAAAGTCTTAAA
CTAGACAGAATAGTTGTAAACTGAAATCAGTCCAGTTATGCTGTGAAAAAGCATACTGGACTTTTGTTAT
GGCTAAAGCAAACTCTTCATTTTCTGAAGTGCAAATTGCCCGTCGTATTAAAGAGGGGCGTGGCCAAGGG
CATGTAAAGACTATATTCGCGGCGTTGTGACAATTTACCGAACAACTCCGCGGCCGGGAAGCCGATCTCG
GCTTGAACGAATTGTTAGGTGGCGGTACTTGGGTCGATATCAAAGTGCATCACTTCTTCCCGTATGCCCA
ACTTTGTATAGAGAGCCACTGCGGGATCGTCACCGTAATCTGCTTGCACGTAGATCACATAAGCACCAAG
CGCGTTGGCCTCATGCTTGAGGAGATTGATGAGCGCGGTGGCAATGCCCTGCCTCCGGTGCTCGCCGGAG
ACTGCGAGATCATAGATATAGATCTCACTACGCGGCTGCTCAAACTTGGGCAGAACGTAAGCCGCGAGAG
CGCCAACAACCGCTTCTTGGTCGAAGGCAGCAAGCGCGATGAATGTCTTACTACGGAGCAAGTTCCCGAG
GTAATCGGAGTCCGGCTGATGTTGGGAGTAGGTGGCTACGTCTCCGAACTCACGACCGAAAAGATCAAGA
GCAGCCCGCATGGATTTGACTTGGTCAGGGCCGAGCCTACATGTGCGAATGATGCCCATACTTGAGCCAC
CTAACTTTGTTTTAGGGCGACTGCCCTGCTGCGTAACATCGTTGCTGCTGCGTAACATCGTTGCTGCTCC
ATAACATCAAACATCGACCCACGGCGTAACGCGCTTGCTGCTTGGATGCCCGAGGCATAGACTGTACAAA
AAAACAGTCATAACAAGCCATGAAAACCGCCACTGCGCCGTTACCACCGCTGCGTTCGGTCAAGGTTCTG
GACCAGTTGCGTGAGCGCATACGCTACTTGCATTACAGTTTACGAACCGAACAGGCTTATGTCAACTGGG
TTCGTGCCTTCATCCGTTTCCACGGTGTGCGTCACCCGGCAACCTTGGGCAGCAGCGAAGTCGCCATAAC
TTCGTATAGCATACATTATACGAAGTTATCTGCCAGGCACATGGGTTTTTTTCCTCCTCTCCTGACTACT
CCCAGTCATAGCTGTCCCTCTTCTCTTATGAAGATCCCTCGACGTTTAAGCTTATCAACCACTTTGTACA
AGAAAGCTGTCTCCCGGGCCTAGGGATGCGGGGAGGCGGCCCAAAGGGAGATCCGACTCGTCTGAGGGCG
AAGGCGAAGACGCGGAAGAGGCCGCAGAGCCGGCAGCAGGCCGCGGGAAGGAAGGTCCGCTGGATTGAGG
GCCGAAGGGACGTAGCAGAAGGACGTCCCGCGCAGAATCCAGGTGGCAACACAGGCGAGCAGCCATGGAA
AGGACGTCAGCTTCCCCGACAACACCACGGAATTGTCAGTGCCCAACAGCCGAGCCCCTGTCCAGCAGCG
GGCAAGGCAGGCGGCGATGAGTTCCGCCGTGGCAATAGGGAGGGGGAAAGCGAAAGTCCCGGAAAGGAGC
TGACAGGTGGTGGCAATGCCCCAACCAGTGGGGGTTGCGTCAGCAAACACAGTGCACACCACGCCACGTT
GCCTGACAACGGGCCACAACTCCTCATAAAGAGACAGCAACCAGGATTTATACAAGGAGGAGAAAATGAA
AGCCATACGGGAAGCAATAGCATGATACAAAGGCATTAAAGCAGCGTATCCACATAGCGTAAAAGGAGCA
ACATAGTTAAGAATACCAGTCAATCTTTCACAAATTTTGTAATCCAGAGGTTGATTCCAATTAGATGGGT
ATACCCTAGGGGTTATGATAGTTATTGCTCAGCGGTGGCAGCAGCCAACTCAGCTTCCTTTCGGGCTTTG
TTAGCAGCCGGATCTTCTAGGCTCAAGCAGTGATCAGATCCAGACATGATAAGATACATTGATGAGTTTG
GACAAACCACAACTAGAATGCAGTGAAAAAAATGCTTTATTTGTGAAATTTGTGATGCTATTGCTTTATT
TGTAACCATTATAAGCTGCAATAAACAAGTTAACAACAACAATTGCATTCACTAGGATCCATTAAGCTTG
TGCCCCAGTTTGCTAGGGAGGTCGCAGTATCTGGCCACTGCCACCTCGTGCTGCTCGACGTAGGTCTCGT
TGTTGGCCTCCTTGATTCTTTCCAGTCTGTAGTCCACATAGTAGACGCCAGGCATCTTGAGGTTCTTAGC
GGGTTTCTTGGATCTATATGTGGTCTTGATGTTTGCGATCAGATGGCTCCCGCCCACGAGCTTCAGGGCC
ATGTCGTTTCTGCCTTCCAGGCCGCCGTCAGCGGGGTACAGCGTCTCGGTGAAGGCCTCCCAGCCGAGTG
TTTTCTTCTGCATCACAGGGCCGTTGGATGTGAAGTTCACCCCTCTGATCTTGACGTTGTAGATGAGGCA
GCCGTCCTGGAGGCTGGTGTCCTGGGTAGCGGTCAGCACGCCCCCGTCTTCGTATGTGGTGACTCTCTCC
CATGTGAAGCCCTCAGGGAAGGACTGCTTGAAGAAGTCGGGGATGCCCTGGGTGTGGTTGATGAAGGTCT
TGCTGCCGTAGAGGAAGCTAGTAGCCAGGATGTCGAAGGCGAAGGGGAGAGGGCCGCCCTCGACCACCTT
GATTCTCATGGTCTGGGTGCCCTCGTAGGGCTTGCCTTCGCCCTCGGATGTGCACTTGAAGTGATGGTTG
TCCACGGTGCCCTCCATGTACAGCTTCATGTGCATGTTCTCCTTAATCAGCTCGCTAGTCGCTACTGGTG
GGTCTTTAGCGCCGCCTGTCCTCAGTTCGCCGCTGCTTTGTCCAATAGCTGCAGCGCTATTTGAACCGCC
TTGCAAGGGGGTACTCACGCCCACCAACTGTGGAAGCCGGGAGAGATCTCTTCCCGCAAGATAATACACA
AGAGTCACCCCGAGATGCAATGCACACACCGCAACCAGAAGACGACATGCCCTTTGCAGGCTGGCACCGG
GCATGGCAGCAGAGCCTGACAACAAGGGTTCACGAAGCCTCATAGGTCAGGCGGAATGGCACTTCAGCTC
TGCTTATATAGACCTCCCACCGTACACGCCTACCGCCCATTTGCGTCAATGGGGCGGAGTTGTTACGACA
TTTTGGAAAGTCCCGTTGATTTTGGTGCCAAAACAAACTCCCATTGACGTCAATGGGGTGGAGACTTGGA
AATCCCCGTGAGTCAAACCGCTATCCACGCCCATTGATGTACTGCCAAAACCGCATCACCATGGTAATAG
CGATGACTAATACGTAGATGTACTGCCAAGTAGGAAAGTCCCATAAGGTCATGTACTGGGCATAATGCCA
GGCGGGCCATTTACCGTCATTGACGTCAATAGGGGGCGTACTTGGCATATGATACACTTGATGTACTGCC
AAGTGGGCAGTTTACCGTAAATACTCCACCCATTGACGTCAATGGAAAGTCCCTATTGGCGTTACTATGG
GAACATACGTCATTATTGACGTCAATGGGCGGGGGTCGTTGGGCGGTCAGCCAGGCGGGCCATTTACCGT
AAGTTATGTAACGCGGAACTCCATATATGGGCTATGAACTAATGACCCCGTAATTGATTACTATTAATAA
CTAGTCAATAATCAATGTCATCGTTTAAACCAACTTTTGTATACAAAGTTGCCCGGGCCTAGGGATATCG
TTTAAACCAACTTTTCTATACAAAGTTGGCCCGGGCCTAGGGATATCGTTTAAACCAACTTTATTATACA
AAGTTGCCCGGGCCTAGGGATATCTAAGATACATTGATGAGTTTGGACAAACCACAACTAGAATGCAGTG
AAAAAAATGCTTTATTTGTGAAATTTGTGATGCTATTGCTTTATTTGTAACCATTATAAGCTGCAATAAA
CAAGTTAACAACAACAATTGCATTCATTACAGGTCAGTATCAAACCAGGCCAGCTGATTGCTATCACCTG
GGGGCAGCCCATCCATGAGGTCCTGGGCGTGTCCCAGATCAGGCAGCCCATCAACTGGATAGTCAGCACC
AGGGTGGTGGCCACCCATCTCATGCTCCATCATAGGGTCCATCCCCAAGGCATCCTGGCCGTATCCACCA
GAGTGAAAAGAACGGTAGCTGGGATCATCCTGGCGATATCCAAGGGCTTCTCCCTGGGCACCAATGTCCA
GTCCAAGATCTGCAGTCTCATTCCAAGCCATTGGCTCTGTCCTGAAGAGGGAACTGGTCAGCTCGACTGA
AAGCCGCTT
[1614 nt withheld, positions 17860-19473]
TTTCAACATCTGTGATGGTTCAGCCAAGCGCTGGACATTAGTGGGATGAGCAGCGTCAAACTGCGTGGAT
GGGATCTGCATGCCCTCATCTAGCGTCTCAGGGAACATGGCAGCTCGGACCCTCTGAGCCCTAGTCATTG
CATACTGCCCGTCAATATCAGCTACTTGCTCTTGCGTGAAGGACTGGGAAAAGCCTTGCTCCCATTCATA
AAGGACTTGGGAGGTGTCAACATCTTCTTCCTCAGGGTTGCCCTTGCCACTCAGGGAAGGAGCTGTGGTG
GTGGCACCAGAATGGATTCCAGAATCCAAGTAAGACTGCTGCTGCCAGTGGCTGACAGCAGCTTTTCTGT
CCGGCTCCATGGCCATGTCCAACTCCATCAGGTCAGCTTGAGTAGCCTTGGCCTGGCTGGGCAGCATGGA
GTACCTGGCCACGGCGTTCTCGTACAGCTTCACCTTGTTGTAGTCCTTGTCGTGCTTCAGGATCTCGATC
CTGTGGTCGATCTTGTGGGCGTCGGGCAGCCTCACCTCCTTCTTGGCCTTGTAGGTGGTCTTGAAGTCGC
ACCTGTAGTGGCCGCCGCCCTCCAGCAGCAGCCTCATGTTCACGTCGCCCTTCAGCACGCCGTCCTCCAC
GTACATCTTCTCGGTGCTGGGCTCCCACTTCAGGGTCTTCTTCTGCATCACGGGGCCGTTGGGGGGGAAG
TTGGTGCCGTCGAACCTGATGTCGTAGAAGAAGCAGTCGCCCCTCATGCTGATGTTGCTGGTGGCGGTGC
AGATGCCCTGGTCCTCGTAGGTCATGCTCCTCTCCCAGTGGTAGCCCTCGGGGAAGGTCTGCTTGAAGTA
GTCCTGGATGTCGGCGGGGTACTTGGTGAAGGCCCTGTTGCCGTACTGGAACACGGTGGTCAGGATGTCG
TAGGCGAAGGGCAGGGGGGCGCCCTCGGTCACGTTCAGGTCCAGGATCTGGGTGCCCTCGTAGGGGTTGC
CCTTGCCCTCGCCCTCGATCACGAAGTTGTGGCCGTTCACGGTGCCCCTCATGCACAGCTTGATCTTCAT
CTCGGGCTTGATCACGCTCACCATGGTGGCGAATTCCAGCACACTGGCGGCCGTTACTAGTGGCCCGGGC
CCGCGGTACCGTCGATCGACTGCAGAATTCCAGCTCTGCTTATATAGACCTCCCACCGTACACGCCTACC
GCCCATTTGCGTCAATGGGGCGGAGTTGTTACGACATTTTGGAAAGTCCCGTTGATTTTGGTGCCAAAAC
AAACTCCCATTGACGTCAATGGGGTGGAGACTTGGAAATCCCCGTGAGTCAAACCGCTATCCACGCCCAT
TGATGTACTGCCAAAACCGCATCACCATGGTAATAGCGATGACTAATACGTAGATGTACTGCCAAGTAGG
AAAGTCCCATAAGGTCATGTACTGGGCATAATGCCAGGCGGGCCATTTACCGTCATTGACGTCAATAGGG
GGCGTACTTGGCATATGATACACTTGATGTACTGCCAAGTGGGCAGTTTACCGTAAATACTCCACCCATT
GACGTCAATGGAAAGTCCCTATTGGCGTTACTATGGGAACATACGTCATTATTGACGTCAATGGGCGGGG
GTCGTTGGGCGGTCAGCCAGGCGGGCCATTTACCGTAAGTTATGTAACGCGGAACTCCATATATGGGGAT
ATCGTTTAAACAGCCTGCTTTTTTGTACAAACTTGTTGATGTTTAAACTCGCTACCTTAGGACCGTTATA
GTTACAGAAACGTACCCGTAGTGGCTATGGCAGGGCTTGCCGCCCCGACGTTGGCTGCGAGCCCTGGGCC
TTCACCCGAACTTGGGGGTTGGGGTGGGGAAAAGGAAGAAACGCGGGCGTATTGGTCCCAATGGGGTCTC
GGTGGGGTATCGACAGAGTGCCAGCCCTGGGACCGAACCCCGCGTTTATGAACAAACGACCCAACACCCG
TGCGTTTTATTCTGTCTTTTTATTGCCGTCATAGCGCGGGTTCCTTCCGGTATTGTCTCCTTCCGTGTTT
CAGTTAGCCTCCCCCATCTCCCGGTACCGCATGCTATGCATCAGCTGCTAGCACCATGGCTCGAGATCCC
GGGTGATCAAGTCTTCGTCGAGTGATTGTAAATAAAATGTAATTTACAGTATAGTATTTTAATTAATATA
CAAATGATTTGATAATAATTCTTATTTAACTATAATATATTGTGTTGGGTTGAATTAAAGGTCCGTATAC
TAGTATCGATACCTAGGTGCCATTTCATTACCTCTTTCTCCGCACCCGACATAGATCCGTCGGCTTGAAC
GAATTGTTAGACATTATTTGCCGACTACCTTGGTGATCTCGCCTTTCACGTAGTGGACAAATTCTTCCAA
CTGATCTGCGCGCGAGGCCAAGCGATCTTCTTCTTGTCCAAGATAAGCCTGTCTAGCTTCAAGTATGACG
GGCTGATACTGGGCCGGCAGGCGCTCCATTGCCCAGTCGGCAGCGACATCCTTCGGCGCGATTTTGCCGG
TTACTGCGCTGTACCAAATGCGGGACAACGTAAGCACTACATTTCGCTCATCGCCAGCCCAGTCGGGCGG
CGAGTTCCATAGCGTTAAGGTTTCATTTAGCGCCTCAAATAGATCCTGTTCAGGAACCGGATCAAAGAGT
TCCTCCGCCGCTGGACCTACCAAGGCAACGCTATGTTCTCTTGCTTTTGTCAGCAAGATAGCCAGATCAA
TGTCGATCGTGGCTGGCTCGAAGATACCTGCAAGAATGTCATTGCGCTGCCATTCTCCAAATTGCAGTTC
GCGCTTAGCTGGATAACGCCACGGAATGATGTCGTCGTGCACAACAATGGTGACTTCTACAGCGCGGAGA
ATCTCGCTCTCTCCAGGGGAAGCCGAAGTTTCCAAAAGGTCGTTGATCAAAGCTCGCCGCGTTGTTTCAT
CAAGCCTTACGGTCACCGTAACCAGCAAATCAATATCACTGTGTGGCTTCAGGCCGCCATCCACTGCGGA
GCCGTACAAATGTACGGCCAGCAACGTCGGTTCGAGATGGCGCTCGATGACGCCAACTACCTCTGATAGT
TGAGTCGATACTTCGGCGATCACCGCTTCCCTCATGATGTTTAACTTTGTTTTAGGGCGACTGCCCTGCT
GCGTAACATCGTTGCTGCTCCATAACATCAAACATCGACCCACGGCGTAACGCGCTTGCTGCTTGGATGC
CCGAGGCATAGACTGTACCCCAAAAAAACAGTCATAACAAGCCATGAAAACCGCCACTGCGCCGTTACCA
CCGCTGCGTTCGGTCAAGGTTCTGGACCAGTTGCGTGAGCGCATACGCTACTTACCGGTTTATTGACTAC
CGGAAGCAGTGTGACCGTGTGCTTCTCAAATGCCTGAGGCCAGTTTGCTCAGGCTCTCCCCGTGGAGGTA
ATAATTGACGATATGATCATTTATTCTGCCTCCCAGCTGACATTCATCCGGGGTCAGCACCGTTTCTGCG
GACTGGCTTTCTACGTGTTCCGCTTCCTTTAGCAGCCCTTGCGCCCTGAGTGCTTGCGGCAGCGTGAAGC
TAATTCCCATGTCAGCCGTTAAGTGTTCCTGTGTCACTCAAAATTGCTTTGAGAGGCTCTAAGGGCTTCT
CAGTGCGTTACATCCCTGGCTTGTTGTCCACAACCGTTAAACCTTAAAAGCTTTAAAAGCCTTATATATT
CTTTTTTTTCTTATAAAACTTAAAACCTTAGAGGCTATTTAAGTTGCTGATTTATATTAATTTTATTGTT
CAAACATGAGAGCTTAGTACGTGAAACATGAGAGCTTAGTACGTTAGCCATGAGAGCTTAGTACGTTAGC
CATGAGGGTTTAGTTCGTTAAACATGAGAGCTTAGTACGTTAAACATGAGAGCTTAGTACGTGAAACATG
AGAGCTTAGTACGTACC
Features (pLannotate 1.2.2; 71 found; start..end, strand, type, name):
      1..34      +  protein_bind   loxP: Cre-mediated recombination occurs in the 8-bp core sequence (GCATACAT). Cre recombinase
     76..100     +  protein_bind   attB1: mutant version of attB; recombination site for the Gateway® BP reaction BP Clonase™
    133..436     +  enhancer       CMV enhancer: human cytomegalovirus immediate early enhancer
    437..640     +  promoter       CMV promoter: human cytomegalovirus (CMV) immediate early promoter
    685..1401    +  CDS            EYFP: EYFP is a basic (constitutively fluorescent) green/yellow fluorescent protein published in 1996, derived from Aequorea victoria. It is reported to be a very rapidly-maturing weak dimer with high acid sensitivity.
   1402..1420    +  misc_feature   MCS (fragment): multiple cloning site
   1423..2772    +  CDS            TBA1B_BOVIN: Experimental evidence at protein level: Swiss-Prot protein existence level 1. Tubulin is the major constituent of microtubules. It binds two moles of GTP, one at an exchangeable site on the beta chain and one at a non-exchangeable site on the alpha chain. From Bos taurus (Bovine).
   2798..2882    +  CDS            large T antigen (fragment): large T antigen from SV40 (simian virus 40)
   2905..3026    +  polyA_signal   SV40 poly(A) signal: SV40 polyadenylation signal
   3045..3065    +  protein_bind   attB3: mutant version of attB; core recombination site for the Gateway® BP reaction BP Clonase™
   3105..3408    +  enhancer       CMV enhancer: human cytomegalovirus immediate early enhancer
   3409..3612    +  promoter       CMV promoter: human cytomegalovirus (CMV) immediate early promoter
   3608..3641    +  LTR            5' LTR (truncated) (fragment): truncated 5' long terminal repeat (LTR) from HIV-1
   3657..3675    +  promoter       T7 promoter: promoter for bacteriophage T7 RNA polymerase
   3737..4444    +  CDS            mTFP1: mTFP1 is a basic (constitutively fluorescent) cyan fluorescent protein published in 2006, derived from Clavularia sp.. It has low acid sensitivity.
   4463..5587    +  CDS            ACTB: ACTB_BOVIN - Experimental evidence at protein level: Swiss-Prot protein existence level 1. Actin is a highly conserved protein that polymerizes to produce filaments that form cross-linked networks in the cytoplasm of cells. Actin exists in both monomeric (G-actin) and polymeric (F-actin) forms, both forms playing key functions, such as cell motility and contraction. In addition to their role in the cytoplasmic cytoskeleton, G- and F-actin also localize in the nucleus, and regulate gene transcription and motility and repair of damaged DNA. From Bos taurus (Bovine).
   5637..5861    +  polyA_signal   bGH poly(A) signal: bovine growth hormone polyadenylation signal
   5881..5901    +  protein_bind   attB4: mutant version of attB; core recombination site for the Gateway® BP reaction BP Clonase™
   5940..6243    +  enhancer       CMV enhancer: human cytomegalovirus immediate early enhancer
   6244..6447    +  promoter       CMV promoter: human cytomegalovirus (CMV) immediate early promoter
   6476..6550    +  CDS            COX8 presequence: mitochondrial presequence of human cytochrome c oxidase subunit VIII (Rizutto et al., 1989)
   6565..7272    +  CDS            mCherry: monomeric derivative of DsRed fluorescent protein (Shaner et al., 2004) mammalian codon-optimized
   7283..7366    +  CDS            large T antigen (fragment): large T antigen from SV40 (simian virus 40)
   7389..7510    +  polyA_signal   SV40 poly(A) signal: SV40 polyadenylation signal
   7529..7549    +  protein_bind   attB5: mutant version of attB; core recombination site for the Gateway® BP reaction BP Clonase™
   7561..7940    +  enhancer       CMV enhancer: human cytomegalovirus immediate early enhancer
   7941..8144    +  promoter       CMV promoter: human cytomegalovirus (CMV) immediate early promoter
   8233..8934    +  CDS            CyOFP1: CyOFP1 is a basic (constitutively fluorescent) long stokes shift fluorescent protein published in 2016, derived from Entacmaea quadricolor. It is reported to be a very rapidly-maturing monomer with moderate acid sensitivity.
   9012..9146    +  polyA_signal   SV40 poly(A) signal: SV40 polyadenylation signal
   9175..9224    +  CDS            SET1 (fragment): solubility-enhancement tag derived from T7 phage gene 10B
   9267..9855    +  misc_feature   WPRE: woodchuck hepatitis virus posttranscriptional regulatory element
   9874..9894    -  protein_bind   attB2: mutant version of attB; core recombination site for the Gateway® BP reaction BP Clonase™
   9944..10323   +  enhancer       CMV enhancer: human cytomegalovirus immediate early enhancer
  10324..10527   +  promoter       CMV promoter: human cytomegalovirus (CMV) immediate early promoter
  10523..10556   +  LTR            5' LTR (truncated) (fragment): truncated 5' long terminal repeat (LTR) from HIV-1
  10585..10962   +  CDS            H2B: human histone H2B; HIST1H2BJ
  10981..11928   +  CDS            iRFP713: iRFP713 is a basic (constitutively fluorescent) near ir fluorescent protein published in 2011, derived from Rhodopseudomonas palustris. It has low acid sensitivity. It requires the cofactor biliverdin for fluorescence.
  12076..12159   +  CDS            large T antigen (fragment): large T antigen from SV40 (simian virus 40)
  12182..12316   +  polyA_signal   SV40 poly(A) signal: SV40 polyadenylation signal
  12345..12394   +  CDS            SET1 (fragment): solubility-enhancement tag derived from T7 phage gene 10B
  12437..12602   -  mobile_element Tn7L: mini-Tn7 element (left end of the Tn7 transposon) Tn7
  12792..13380   +  rep_origin     ori: high-copy-number ColE1/pMB1/pBR322/pUC origin of replication
  13515..13738   -  mobile_element Tn7R: mini-Tn7 element (right end of the Tn7 transposon) Tn7
  13805..14338   -  CDS            GmR: gentamycin acetyltransferase; aacC1; confers resistance to gentamycin
  14527..14555   -  promoter       Pc promoter: intI1 (promoter lies within the coding sequence); class 1 integron promoter
  14626..14659   +  protein_bind   loxP: Cre-mediated recombination occurs in the 8-bp core sequence (GCATACAT). Cre recombinase
  14759..14779   +  protein_bind   attB2: mutant version of attB; core recombination site for the Gateway® BP reaction BP Clonase™
  14798..15386   -  misc_feature   WPRE: woodchuck hepatitis virus posttranscriptional regulatory element
  15429..15478   -  CDS            SET1 (fragment): solubility-enhancement tag derived from T7 phage gene 10B
  15507..15641   -  polyA_signal   SV40 poly(A) signal: SV40 polyadenylation signal
  15671..16366   -  CDS            TagBFP: TagBFP is a basic (constitutively fluorescent) blue fluorescent protein published in 2008, derived from Entacmaea quadricolor. It is reported to be a very rapidly-maturing monomer with very low acid sensitivity.
  16376..16633   -  CDS            B4GALT1 (fragment): B4GT1_HUMAN - Also known as GGTB2. Experimental evidence at protein level: Swiss-Prot protein existence level 1. [Processed beta-1,4-galactosyltransferase 1]: The cell surface form functions as a recognition molecule during a variety of cell to cell and cell to matrix interactions, as those occurring during development and egg fertilization, by binding to specific oligosaccharide ligands on opposing cells or in the extracellular matrix. From Homo sapiens (Human).
  16656..16859   -  promoter       CMV promoter: human cytomegalovirus (CMV) immediate early promoter
  16860..17239   -  enhancer       CMV enhancer: human cytomegalovirus immediate early enhancer
  17251..17271   -  protein_bind   attB5: mutant version of attB; core recombination site for the Gateway® BP reaction BP Clonase™
  17298..17318   -  protein_bind   attB4: mutant version of attB; core recombination site for the Gateway® BP reaction BP Clonase™
  17346..17366   -  protein_bind   attB3: mutant version of attB; core recombination site for the Gateway® BP reaction BP Clonase™
  17385..17506   -  polyA_signal   SV40 poly(A) signal: SV40 polyadenylation signal
  17530..19869   -  CDS            Ctnnb1 (sequence partly withheld): CTNB1_MOUSE - Also known as Catnb. Experimental evidence at protein level: Swiss-Prot protein existence level 1. Key downstream component of the canonical Wnt signaling pathway (PubMed:15132997). In the absence of Wnt, forms a complex with AXIN1, AXIN2, APC, CSNK1A1 and GSK3B that promotes phosphorylation on N-terminal Ser and Thr residues and ubiquitination of CTNNB1 via BTRC and its subsequent degradation by the proteasome. In the presence of Wnt ligand, CTNNB1 is not ubiquitinated and accumulates in the nucleus, where it acts as a coactivator for transcription factors of the TCF/LEF family,
  19870..20547   -  CDS            hmAzami-Green: humanized monomeric Azami-Green fluorescent protein mammalian codon-optimized
  20587..20608   -  misc_feature   MCS (fragment): multiple cloning site
  20625..20828   -  promoter       CMV promoter: human cytomegalovirus (CMV) immediate early promoter
  20829..21132   -  enhancer       CMV enhancer: human cytomegalovirus immediate early enhancer
  21165..21189   -  protein_bind   attB1: mutant version of attB; recombination site for the Gateway® BP reaction BP Clonase™
  21413..21461   -  polyA_signal   HSV TK poly(A) signal: herpes simplex virus thymidine kinase polyadenylation signal (Cole and Stacy, 1985)
  21597..21706   -  promoter       p10 promoter: baculovirus promoter for expression in insect cells
  21797..22588   -  CDS            SmR: aminoglycoside adenylyltransferase (Murphy, 1985); aadA; confers resistance to spectinomycin and streptomycin
  22595..22651   -  CDS            GmR (fragment): gentamycin acetyltransferase; aacC1; confers resistance to gentamycin
  22737..22817   +  CDS            int (fragment): INT2_ECOLX - Protein inferred from homology: Swiss-Prot protein existence level 3. Putative integrase believed to be involved in the insertion of antibiotic resistance genes into plasmids and transposons. From Escherichia coli.
  22931..23044   -  CDS            tnpA (fragment): TN5P_ECOLX - Also known as tnp. Experimental evidence at protein level: Swiss-Prot protein existence level 1. Mediates transposition of transposon Tn5 by a 'cut and paste' mechanism. First, the monomeric transposase binds the 19 bp inverted DNA repeats flanking the transposon. Then, dimerization of the DNA- bound transposase creates a synaptic DNA complex. After nicking of the first DNA strand, excision of the transposon proceeds through a series of intermediates. The transposase then mediates the insertion of the transposon at a new site by strand transfer. The activity of the wild- type tran
  23053..23409   -  rep_origin     R6K γ ori: γ replication origin from E. coli plasmid R6K; requires the R6K initiator protein pi for replication
