[The description below was written by a language model from this plasmid's Addgene catalogue record and pLannotate feature annotations shown in this document.]
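Description:
MultiMate-Rainbow is a 23.4 kb multigene plasmid built on the pMMACE DEST CMV H2B iRFP713 backbone. It serves both as a mammalian expression vector and as a Bac-to-Bac transfer vector for making recombinant baculovirus. The two loxP sites and two distinct replicon/marker sets suggest it is a Cre-mediated fusion of an acceptor and a donor plasmid. One module carries a high-copy ColE1/pUC origin and gentamicin resistance. The other carries spectinomycin resistance and a pi-dependent R6K γ origin. This matches the dual gentamicin and spectinomycin selection in DH5alpha. Tn7L and Tn7R ends allow Tn7 transposition of the cargo into a baculoviral bacmid. A p10 promoter and HSV TK polyadenylation signal also remain from the donor backbone.

The payload is seven independent cassettes, each with a CMV enhancer/promoter and a polyadenylation signal (SV40, or bGH for the actin cassette). They were assembled by multisite Gateway cloning, which left attB1 to attB5 scars between the units. The acceptor part encodes:
- EYFP fused to bovine alpha-tubulin
- mTFP1 fused to bovine beta-actin
- mCherry carrying the COX8 mitochondrial presequence
- CyOFP1, described in the record as carrying an endoplasmic reticulum targeting sequence
- human H2B with C-terminal iRFP713

The donor part, in the opposite orientation, encodes monomeric Azami-Green fused to mouse beta-catenin. It also encodes TagBFP preceded by a B4GALT1 fragment, a sequence commonly used for Golgi targeting; the catalogue lists this insert as "GST mTagBFP1". WPRE elements lie downstream of the polyadenylation signals of the CyOFP1 and TagBFP cassettes.

The construct labels several subcellular compartments at once in spectrally distinct colours. It is used to demonstrate multigene delivery to mammalian cells from a single plasmid or a single baculovirus.
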