Addgene plasmid #206252: MultiMate-Rainbow
Purpose: Expression of 7 fluorescently labelled proteins in mammalian cells. Can be used to generate recombinant baculovirus particles.
Depositing lab: Imre Berger. Depositing organization: University of Bristol. Publication: Highly efficient CRISPR-mediated large DNA docking and multiplexed prime editing using a single baculovirus. Aulicino F, Pelosse M, Toelzer C, Capin J, Ilegems E, Meysami P, Rollarson R, Berggren PO, Dillingham MS, Schaffitzel C, Saleem MA, Welsh GI, Berger I. Nucleic Acids Res. 2022 Jul 22;50(13):7783-7799. doi: 10.1093/nar/gkac587. PubMed 35801912.
Backbone
  Vector backbone: pMMACE DEST CMV H2B IRFP713
  Vector type: Mammalian Expression ; Recombinant baculovirus production (Bac-to-Bac)
Growth in bacteria
  Bacterial resistance: Gentamicin and Spectinomycin
  Growth temperature: 37°C
  Growth strain: DH5alpha
  Copy number: High Copy
Gene/Insert
  Gene/Insert name: H2B (human); Actin, Tubulin (B. taurus); mito mCherry, GST mTagBFP1 (Synthetic); CyOFP1 (E. quadricolor); Ctnnb1 (mouse)
  Species: Other
  Tag / fusion protein: iRFP713 (C terminal on insert)
  Cloning method: Gateway Cloning
Resource information
  A portion of this plasmid was derived from a plasmid made by: H2B-iRFP was PCR amplified from pCAG-H2BtdiRFP-IP (Addgene plasmid#47884,Miyanari Y. et al.Nat Struct Mol Biol. 2013)EYFP-Tubulin and mTFP1-Actin were amplified from 5-colours MultiBac vectors (Mansouri et al. Nat Comm 2016)Mito-mCherry was generated by fusing mCherry from 7TGC (Addgene plasmid#24304) to the COX8 mitochondrial targeting sequence from 5-colours MultiBac vectors (Mansouri et al. 2016)CyOFP1 (Chu et al. Nat Biotechnology 2016)fused to the endoplasmic reticulum targeting sequence (ER) was synthesised by Twist Bioscience.mAG beta-catenin was obtained through Gibson assembly of PCR amplified mAG from pL-EF1a mAG-hGeminin (De Jaime-Soguero A. et al. Plos Genetics 2017), and beta-catenin from pL-EF1a beta-catenin SV40 Puro (Aulicino et al. Stem Cell Reports, 2020)
Terms and licenses: Academic/Nonprofit Terms; Industry Terms: Not Available to Industry
How to cite: MultiMate-Rainbow was a gift from Imre Berger (Addgene plasmid # 206252 ; http://n2t.net/addgene:206252 ; RRID:Addgene_206252)
